Addgene plasmid #235903: pME_Cp_0_4_034_aadA
Purpose: Aminoglycoside-3''-9-adenylyltransferase selection gene, codon optimized for Chlamydomonas reinhardtii
Depositing lab: Tobias Erb. Depositing organization: Max Planck Institute for Terrestrial Microbiology. Publication: A modular high-throughput approach for advancing synthetic biology in the chloroplast of Chlamydomonas. Inckemann RM, Chotel T, Burgis M, Brinkmann CK, Andreas L, Baumann J, Sharma P, Klose M, Barrett J, Ries F, Paczia N, Glatter T, Mackinder LCM, Willmund F, Erb TJ. Nat Plants. 2025 Nov;11(11):2332-2349. doi: 10.1038/s41477-025-02126-2. Epub 2025 Nov 3. PubMed 41184475.
Backbone
  Vector backbone: pME_Cp_UAV_GFP
  Backbone size w/o insert (bp): 2101
  Vector type: Synthetic Biology
Growth in bacteria
  Bacterial resistance: Chloramphenicol, 25 μg/mL
  Growth temperature: 37°C
  Growth strain: DH5alpha
  Copy number: High Copy
Gene/Insert
  Gene/Insert name: aadA
  Species: Escherichia coli
  Insert size (bp): 878
  Cloning method: Restriction Enzyme; 5′ cloning site BsaI (destroyed during cloning); 3′ cloning site BsaI (destroyed during cloning)
  Sequencing primers: 5′ CGTATCACGAGGCAGAATTTC; 3′ CCTGCATAACGCGAAGTAATC
Terms and licenses: Academic/Nonprofit Terms; Industry Terms: Not Available to Industry
Depositor comments: Please visit https://doi.org/10.1101/2024.05.08.593163 for bioRxiv preprint.
How to cite: pME_Cp_0_4_034_aadA was a gift from Tobias Erb (Addgene plasmid # 235903 ; http://n2t.net/addgene:235903 ; RRID:Addgene_235903)
