[The description below was written by a language model from this plasmid's Addgene catalogue record and pLannotate feature annotations shown in this document.]
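Description:
pME_Cp_0_4_034_aadA is a small (about 3 kb) synthetic-biology part plasmid from a modular cloning toolkit for engineering the chloroplast of the green alga Chlamydomonas reinhardtii. It is built on the pME_Cp_UAV_GFP acceptor backbone, with the insert introduced through BsaI sites that were destroyed during cloning, as is typical of Golden Gate-style assembly. In E. coli it is maintained at high copy from a ColE1/pUC-type origin and selected with chloramphenicol through a cat gene driven by its native cat promoter and followed by the lambda t0 terminator. BioBrick prefix and suffix sequences, a his operon terminator and a further putative bacterial terminator flank the insert position and insulate it from the backbone.

The payload is an 878 bp insert carrying aadA, the E. coli-derived aminoglycoside-3''-adenylyltransferase gene, codon optimized for Chlamydomonas reinhardtii. This enzyme confers resistance to spectinomycin and streptomycin and is a standard selectable marker for chloroplast transformation. The annotation also detects a short fragment matching the Chlamydomonas chloroplast atpA coding sequence immediately upstream of the aadA reading frame. The record does not explain its role. No algal promoter, complete untranslated region or terminator is annotated around the gene, so the plasmid appears to supply a coding-sequence part rather than a complete expression cassette. The record does not spell out the meaning of the position codes in the name. The intended use is as a building block to be combined with regulatory parts from the same collection into higher-level constructs that provide antibiotic selection of chloroplast transformants.
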