Features (pLannotate 1.2.2; 10 found; start..end, strand, type, name):
      9..86      +  CDS            atpA (fragment): ATPA_CHLRE - Experimental evidence at protein level: Swiss-Prot protein existence level 1. The alpha chain is a regulatory subunit. From Chlamydomonas reinhardtii (Chlamydomonas smithii).
     99..881     +  CDS            SmR: aminoglycoside adenylyltransferase (Murphy, 1985); aadA; confers resistance to spectinomycin and streptomycin
    903..922     +  misc_feature   BioBrick suffix: universal suffix for all parts
    923..980     +  terminator     his operon terminator: This putative transcriptin terminator from the E. coli his operon has a 2-bp deletion introduced during synthesis. Its efficiency has not been determined.
   1175..1763    -  rep_origin     ori: high-copy-number ColE1/pMB1/pBR322/pUC origin of replication
   1946..2040    -  terminator     lambda t0 terminator: transcription terminator from phage lambda
   2064..2720    -  CDS            cat: CAT_ECOLX - Experimental evidence at protein level: Swiss-Prot protein existence level 1. This enzyme is an effector of chloramphenicol resistance in bacteria. From Escherichia coli. This protein is used as a marker in many commonly used cloning vectors, such as pACYC184.
   2721..2818    -  promoter       cat promoter: promoter of the E. coli cat gene encoding chloramphenicol acetyltransferase
   2904..2947    -  terminator     bacterial terminator: putative bacterial transcription terminator
   2950..2971    +  misc_feature   BioBrick prefix: BioBrick prefix for parts that do not start with "ATG"
>Addgene plasmid #235903 | pME_Cp_0_4_034_aadA | addgene full sequence | sequence record 476135 | Addgene NGS Result
GGTCTCGAATGGCAATGCGTACTCCAGAAGAACTTAGTAATCTTATTAAAGATTTAATTGAACAATACAC
TCCAGAAGTGAAAATGTCCATGGCTCGTGAAGCGGTTATCGCCGAAGTATCAACTCAACTATCAGAGGTA
GTTGGCGTCATCGAGCGCCATCTCGAACCGACGTTGCTGGCCGTACATTTGTACGGCTCCGCAGTGGATG
GCGGCCTGAAGCCACACAGTGATATTGATTTGCTGGTTACGGTGACCGTAAGGCTTGATGAAACAACGCG
GCGAGCTTTGATCAACGACCTTTTGGAAACTTCGGCTTCCCCTGGAGAGAGCGAGATTCTCCGCGCTGTA
GAAGTCACCATTGTTGTGCACGACGACATCATTCCGTGGCGTTATCCAGCTAAGCGCGAACTGCAATTTG
GAGAATGGCAGCGCAATGACATTCTTGCAGGTATCTTCGAGCCAGCCACGATCGACATTGATCTGGCTAT
CTTGCTGACAAAAGCAAGAGAACATAGCGTTGCCTTGGTAGGTCCAGCGGCGGAGGAACTCTTTGATCCG
GTTCCTGAACAGGATCTATTTGAGGCGCTAAATGAAACCTTAACGCTATGGAACTCGCCGCCCGACTGGG
CTGGCGATGAGCGAAATGTAGTGCTTACGTTGTCCCGCATTTGGTACAGCGCAGTAACCGGCAAAATCGC
GCCGAAGGATGTCGCTGCCGACTGGGCAATGGAGCGCCTGCCGGCCCAGTATCAGCCCGTCATACTTGAA
GCTAGACAGGCTTATCTTGGACAAGAAGAAGATCGCTTGGCCTCGCGCGCAGATCAGTTGGAAGAATTTG
TCCACTACGTGAAAGGCGAGATCACTAAGGTAGTTGGCAAAGCTTTGAGACCACTCATCGCGACTAGTAG
CGGCCGCTGCAGTCCGGCAAAAAAGGGCAAGGTGTCACCACCCTGCCCTTTTTCTTTAAAACCGAAAAGA
TTACTTCGCGTTATGCAGGCTTCCTCGCTCACTGACTCGCTGCGCTCGGTCGTTCGGCTGCGGCGAGCGG
TATCAGCTCACTCAAAGGCGGTAATACGGTTATCCACAGAATCAGGGGATAACGCAGGAAAGAACATGTG
AGCAAAAGGCCAGCAAAAGGCCAGGAACCGTAAAAAGGCCGCGTTGCTGGCGTTTTTCCATAGGCTCCGC
CCCCCTGACGAGCATCACAAAAATCGACGCTCAAGTCAGAGGTGGCGAAACCCGACAGGACTATAAAGAT
ACCAGGCGTTTCCCCCTGGAAGCTCCCTCGTGCGCTCTCCTGTTCCGACCCTGCCGCTTACCGGATACCT
GTCCGCCTTTCTCCCTTCGGGAAGCGTGGCGCTTTCTCATAGCTCACGCTGTAGGTATCTCAGTTCGGTG
TAGGTCGTTCGCTCCAAGCTGGGCTGTGTGCACGAACCCCCCGTTCAGCCCGACCGCTGCGCCTTATCCG
GTAACTATCGTCTTGAGTCCAACCCGGTAAGACACGACTTATCGCCACTGGCAGCAGCCACTGGTAACAG
GATTAGCAGAGCGAGGTATGTAGGCGGTGCTACAGAGTTCTTGAAGTGGTGGCCTAACTACGGCTACACT
AGAAGAACAGTATTTGGTATCTGCGCTCTGCTGAAGCCAGTTACCTTCGGAAAAAGAGTTGGTAGCTCTT
GATCCGGCAAACAAACCACCGCTGGTAGCGGTGGTTTTTTTGTTTGCAAGCAGCAGATTACGCGCAGAAA
AAAAGGATCTCAAGAAGATCCTTTGATCTTTTCTACGGGGTCTGACGCTCAGTGGAACGAAAACTCACGT
TAAGGGATTTTGGTCATGAGATTATCAAAAAGGATCTTCACCTAGATCCTTTTAAATTAAAAATGAAGTT
TTAAATCAATCTAAAGTATATATGAGTAAACTTGGTCTGACAGCTCGAGGCTTGGATTCTCACCAATAAA
AAACGCCCGGCGGCAACCGAGCGTTCTGAACAAATCCAGATGGAGTTCTGAGGTCATTACTGGATCTATC
AACAGGAGTCCAAGCGAGCTCGATATCAAATTACGCCCCGCCCTGCCACTCGTCGCAGTACTGTTGTAAT
TCATTAAGCATTCTGCCGACATGGAAGCCATCACAAACGGCATGATGAACCTGAATCGCCAGCGGCATCA
GCACCTTGTCGCCTTGCGTATAATATTTGCCCATGGTGAAAACGGGGGCGAAGAAGTTGTCCATATTGGC
CACGTTTAAATCAAAACTGGTGAAACTCACCCAGGGATTGGCTGATACGAAAAACATATTCTCAATAAAC
CCTTTAGGGAAATAGGCCAGGTTTTCACCGTAACACGCCACATCTTGCGAATATATGTGTAGAAACTGCC
GGAAATCGTCGTGGTATTCACTCCAGAGTGATGAAAACGTTTCAGTTTGCTCATGGAAAACGGTGTAACA
AGGGTGAACACTATCCCATATCACCAGCTCACCGTCTTTCATTGCCATACGAAATTCCGGATGAGCATTC
ATCAGGCGGGCAAGAATGTGAATAAAGGCCGGATAAAACTTGTGCTTATTTTTCTTTACGGTCTTTAAAA
AGGCCGTAATATCCAGCTGAACGGTCTGGTTATAGGTACATTGAGCAACTGACTGAAATGCCTCAAAATG
TTCTTTACGATGCCATTGGGATATATCAACGGTGGTATATCCAGTGATTTTTTTCTCCATTTTAGCTTCC
TTAGCTCCTGAAAATCTCGATAACTCAAAAAATACGCCCGGTAGTGATCTTATTTCATTATGGTGAAAGT
TGGAACCTCTTACGTGCCCGATCAACTCGAGTGCCACCTGACGTCTAAGAAACCATTATTATCATGACAT
TAACCTATAAAAATAGGCGTATCACGAGGCAGAATTTCAGATAAAAAAAATCCTTAGCTTTCGCTAAGGA
TGATTTCTGGAATTCGCGGCCGCTTCTAGAGCGATGAGT
